>Addgene plasmid #200514 | pMC-ME_2a-EGFP-pA ORF-1 with ATG | addgene full sequence | sequence record 394329 | Addgene NGS Result
CGGCGGATTTGTCCTACTCAGGAGAGCGTTCACCGACAAACAACAGATAAAACGAAAGGCCCAGTCTTCC
GACTGAGCCTTTCGTTTTATTTGATGCCTGGCAGTTCCCTACTCTCGCGTTAACGCTAGCATGGATGTTT
TCCCAGTCACGACGTTGTAAAACGACGGCCAGTCTTAAGCTCGGGCCCGGTCTCTAGTCGCTACAAACTT
CTCTCTGCTGAAGCAGGCTGGAGACGTGGAGGAGAACCCTGGACCTATGGTGAGCAAGGGCGAGGAGCTG
TTCACCGGGGTGGTGCCCATCCTGGTCGAGCTGGACGGCGACGTAAACGGCCACAAGTTCAGCGTGTCCG
GCGAGGGCGAGGGCGATGCCACCTACGGCAAGCTGACCCTGAAGTTCATCTGCACCACCGGCAAGCTGCC
CGTGCCCTGGCCCACCCTCGTGACCACCCTGACCTACGGCGTGCAGTGCTTCAGCCGCTACCCCGACCAC
ATGAAGCAGCACGACTTCTTCAAGTCCGCCATGCCCGAAGGCTACGTCCAGGAGCGCACCATCTTCTTCA
AGGACGACGGCAACTACAAGACCCGCGCCGAGGTGAAGTTCGAGGGCGACACCCTGGTGAACCGCATCGA
GCTGAAGGGCATCGACTTCAAGGAGGACGGCAACATCCTGGGGCACAAGCTGGAGTACAACTACAACAGC
CACAACGTCTATATCATGGCCGACAAGCAGAAGAACGGCATCAAGGTGAACTTCAAGATCCGCCACAACA
TCGAGGACGGCAGCGCGCAGCTCGCCGACCACTACCAGCAGAACACCCCCATCGGCGACGGCCCCGTGCT
GCTGCCCGACAACCACTACCTGAGCACCCAGTCCGCCCTGAGCAAAGACCCCAACGAGAAGCGCGATCAC
ATGGTCCTGCTGGAGTTCGTGACCGCCGCCGGGATCACTCTCGGCATGGACGAGCTGTACAAGTAAGCTA
GAACTATAGTGAGTCGTATTACGTAGATCCAGACATGATAAGATACATTGATGAGTTTGGACAAACCACA
ACTAGAATGCAGTGAAAAAAATGCTTTATTTGTGAAATTTGTGATGCTATTGCTTTATTTGTAACCATTA
TAAGCTGCAATAAACAAGTTAACAACAACAATTGCATTCATTTTATGTTTCAGGTTCAGGGGGAGGTGTG
GGAGGTTTTTTAATTCCTCAAGAGACCTCTAGACCAGCCAGGACAGAAATGCCTCGACTTCGCTGCTACC
CAAGGTTGCCGGGTGACGCACACCGTGGAAACGGATGAAGGCACGAACCCAGTGGACATAAGCCTGTTCG
GTTCGTAAGCTGTAATGCAAGTAGCGTATGCGCTCACGCAACTGGTCCAGAACCTTGACCGAACGCAGCG
GTGGTAACGGCGCAGTGGCGGTTTTCATGGCTTGTTATGACTGTTTTTTTGGGGTACAGTCTATGCCTCG
GGCATCCAAGCAGCAAGCGCGTTACGCCGTGGGTCGATGTTTGATGTTATGGAGCAGCAACGATGTTACG
CAGCAGGGCAGTCGCCCTAAAACAAAGTTAAACATTATGAGGGAAGCGGTGATCGCCGAAGTATCGACTC
AACTATCAGAGGTAGTTGGCGTCATCGAGCGCCATCTCGAACCGACGTTGCTGGCCGTACATTTGTACGG
CTCCGCAGTGGATGGCGGCCTGAAGCCACACAGTGATATTGATTTGCTGGTTACGGTGACCGTAAGGCTT
GATGAAACAACGCGGCGAGCTTTGATCAACGACCTTTTGGAAACTTCGGCTTCCCCTGGAGAGAGCGAGA
TTCTCCGCGCTGTAGAAGTCACCATTGTTGTGCACGACGACATCATTCCGTGGCGTTATCCAGCTAAGCG
CGAACTGCAATTTGGAGAATGGCAGCGCAATGACATTCTTGCAGGTATCTTCGAGCCAGCCACGATCGAC
ATTGATCTGGCTATCTTGCTGACAAAAGCAAGAGAACATAGCGTTGCCTTGGTAGGTCCAGCGGCGGAGG
AACTCTTTGATCCGGTTCCTGAACAGGATCTATTTGAGGCGCTAAATGAAACCTTAACGCTATGGAACTC
GCCGCCCGACTGGGCTGGCGATGAGCGAAATGTAGTGCTTACGTTGTCCCGCATTTGGTACAGCGCAGTA
ACCGGCAAAATCGCGCCGAAGGATGTCGCTGCCGACTGGGCAATGGAGCGCCTGCCGGCCCAGTATCAGC
CCGTCATACTTGAAGCTAGACAGGCTTATCTTGGACAAGAAGAAGATCGCTTGGCCTCGCGCGCAGATCA
GTTGGAAGAATTTGTCCACTACGTGAAAGGCGAGATCACCAAGGTAGTCGGCAAATAACCCTCGAGCCAC
CCATGACCAAAATCCCTTAACGTGAGTTACGCGTCGTTCCACTGAGCGTCAGACCCCGTAGAAAAGATCA
AAGGATCTTCTTGAGATCCTTTTTTTCTGCGCGTAATCTGCTGCTTGCAAACAAAAAAACCACCGCTACC
AGCGGTGGTTTGTTTGCCGGATCAAGAGCTACCAACTCTTTTTCCGAAGGTAACTGGCTTCAGCAGAGCG
CAGATACCAAATACTGTTCTTCTAGTGTAGCCGTAGTTAGGCCACCACTTCAAGAACTCTGTAGCACCGC
CTACATACCTCGCTCTGCTAATCCTGTTACCAGTGGCTGCTGCCAGTGGCGATAAGTCGTGTCTTACCGG
GTTGGACTCAAGACGATAGTTACCGGATAAGGCGCAGCGGTCGGGCTGAACGGGGGGTTCGTGCACACAG
CCCAGCTTGGAGCGAACGACCTACACCGAACTGAGATACCTACAGCGTGAGCTATGAGAAAGCGCCACGC
TTCCCGAAGGGAGAAAGGCGGACAGGTATCCGGTAAGCGGCAGGGTCGGAACAGGAGAGCGCACGAGGGA
GCTTCCAGGGGGAAACGCCTGGTATCTTTATAGTCCTGTCGGGTTTCGCCACCTCTGACTTGAGCGTCGA
TTTTTGTGATGCTCGTCAGGGGGGCGGAGCCTATGGAAAAACGCCAGCAACGCGGCCTTTTTACGGTTCC
TGGCCTTTTGCTGGCCTTTTGCTCACATGTTCTTTCCTGCGTTATCCCCTGATTCTGTGGATAACCGTAT
TACCGCCTTTGAGTGAGCTGATACCGCTCGCCGCAGCCGAACGACCGAGCGCAGCGAGTCAGTGAGCGAG
GAAGCGGAAGAGCGCCCAATACGCAAACCGCCTCTCCCCGCGCGTTGGCCGATTCATTAATGCAGCTGGC
ACGACAGGTTTCCCGACTGGAAAGCGGGCAGTGAGCGCAACGCAATTAATACGCGTACCGCTAGCCAGGA
AGAGTTTGTAGAAACGCAAAAAGGCCATCCGTCAGGATGGCCTTCTGCTTAGTTTGATGCCTGGCAGTTT
ATGGCGGGCGTCCTGCCCGCCACCCTCCGGGCCGTTGCTTCACAACGTTCAAATCCGCTCC
Features (pLannotate 1.2.2; 11 found; start..end, strand, type, name):
     47..90      +  terminator     rrnB T1 terminator: Escherichia coli rrnB; transcription terminator T1 from the E. coli rrnB gene
    137..173     -  CDS            lacZα (fragment): LacZα fragment of β-galactosidase; lacZ fragment
    257..976     +  CDS            EGFP: the original enhanced GFP (Yang et al., 1996) mammalian codon-optimized
    984..1001    -  promoter       T7 promoter (fragment): promoter for bacteriophage T7 RNA polymerase
   1006..1140    -  polyA_signal   SV40 poly(A) signal: SV40 polyadenylation signal
   1315..1338    +  promoter       Pc promoter (fragment): intI1 (promoter lies within the coding sequence); class 1 integron promoter
   1514..1570    +  CDS            GmR (fragment): gentamycin acetyltransferase; aacC1; confers resistance to gentamycin
   1577..2368    +  CDS            SmR: aminoglycoside adenylyltransferase (Murphy, 1985); aadA; confers resistance to spectinomycin and streptomycin
   2461..3049    +  rep_origin     ori: high-copy-number ColE1/pMB1/pBR322/pUC origin of replication
   3232..3324    +  CDS            lacI (fragment): lac repressor; lacI; The lac repressor binds to the lac operator to inhibit transcription in E. coli. This inhibition can be relieved by adding lactose or isopropyl-β-D-thiogalactopyranoside (IPTG).
   3379..3406    -  terminator     rrnB T2 terminator: transcription terminator T2 from the E. coli rrnB gene
