[The description below was written by a language model from this plasmid's Addgene catalogue record and pLannotate feature annotations shown in this document.]
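Description:
pMC-ME_2a-EGFP-pA ORF-1 with ATG is a 3,491 bp bacterial cloning plasmid that serves as a "middle entry" module in a Mini-Golden (Golden Gate-style) assembly system for building minicircle knock-in donors. It is derived from the pU6a:sgRNA#3 backbone. Propagation in E. coli relies on a high-copy ColE1/pUC-type origin, and selection is by spectinomycin through the aadA (SmR) aminoglycoside adenylyltransferase gene. Fragments of a class 1 integron Pc promoter and a gentamicin acetyltransferase gene lie just upstream of the marker, apparently remnants of the resistance cassette's origin. Short lacZα, lacI and T7 promoter fragments and the rrnB T1 and T2 terminators are also annotated as backbone leftovers.

The payload is a promoterless reporter cassette consisting of a 2A peptide sequence, EGFP and a polyadenylation signal. The feature table confirms the EGFP coding sequence followed by an SV40 poly(A) signal, which is annotated on the opposite strand. It does not separately annotate the 2A element or the BsaI sites, which are known only from the catalogue description. BsaI is a type IIS enzyme that cuts outside its recognition site, so the flanking sites let the cassette be released with defined overhangs and ligated in order with other entry modules. The "ORF-1 with ATG" label indicates one of a set of reading-frame variants, this one carrying a start codon, presumably so that users can match the frame of the targeted locus. The 2A sequence would then let EGFP be co-translated with an upstream coding sequence yet released as a separate protein. According to the associated publication, the plasmid belongs to a toolkit for improving knock-in genome editing in zebrafish. No promoter driving EGFP is recorded.
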