Addgene plasmid #200514: pMC-ME_2a-EGFP-pA ORF-1 with ATG
Purpose: mini circle middle entry plasmid for 2a-eGFP-pA ORF1 (with ATG) with flanking BsaI cut sites
Depositing lab: Junsu Kang. Depositing organization: University of Wisconsin, Madison. Publication: Advancing knock-in approaches for robust genome editing in zebrafish. Rodriguez-Parks A, Beezley EG, Manna S, Silaban I, Almutawa SI, Cao S, Ahmed H, Guyer M, Baker S, Richards MP, Kang J. Biol Open. 2026 Feb 2:bio.062472. doi: 10.1242/bio.062472. PubMed 41630603.
Backbone
  Vector backbone: pU6a:sgRNA#3
  Backbone manufacturer: Addgene #64247
  Total vector size (bp): 3491
  Vector type: Mini-Golden
Growth in bacteria
  Bacterial resistance: Spectinomycin, 50 μg/mL
  Growth temperature: 37°C
  Growth strain: DH5alpha
  Copy number: Unknown
Gene/Insert
  Gene/Insert name: eGFP
Terms and licenses: Academic/Nonprofit Terms; Industry Terms: Not Available to Industry
How to cite: pMC-ME_2a-EGFP-pA ORF-1 with ATG was a gift from Junsu Kang (Addgene plasmid # 200514 ; http://n2t.net/addgene:200514 ; RRID:Addgene_200514)
